>Addgene plasmid #8797 | 3578 pcDNA3 Bad S112A | addgene partial sequence | sequence record 17238 | CMV-F 5'-CGCAAATGGGCGGTAGGCGTG-3'
GCAGAGCTCTCTGGCTACTAGAGAACCACTGCTTACTGGCTTATCGAAATTAATACGACTCACTATAGGG
AGACCCAAGCTTGGTACCGAGCTCGGATCCACTAGTAACGGCCGCCAGTGTGCTGGAATTCGGCTTAAGC
CGCCACCATGGGAACCCCAAAGCAGCCCTCGCTGGCTCCTGCACACGCCCTAGGCTTGAGGAAGTCCGAT
CCCGGAATCCGGAGCCTGGGGAGCGACGCGGGAGGAAGGCGGTGGAGACCAGCAGCCCAGAGTATGTTCC
AGATCCCAGAGTTTGAGCCGAGTGAGCAGGAAGACGCTAGTGCTACAGATAGGGGCCTGGGCCCTAGCCT
CACTGAGGACCAGCCAGGTCCCTACCTGGCCCCAGGTCTCCTGGGGAGCAACATTCATCAGCAGGGACGG
GCAGCCACCAACAGTCATCATGGAGGCGCAGGGGCTATGGAGACTCGGAGTCGCCACAGTGCGTACCCAG
CGGGGACCGAGGAGGATGAAGGGATGGAGGAGGAGCTTAGCCCTTTTCGAGGACGCTCGCGTTCGGCTCC
CCC
