[The description below was written by a language model from this plasmid's Addgene catalogue record.]
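Description:
3578 pcDNA3 Bad S112A is a mammalian expression plasmid built on the commercial pcDNA3 backbone (about 5.4 kb without insert). It carries a roughly 615 bp cDNA for mouse Bad, a pro-apoptotic BH3-only member of the Bcl-2 family. The insert was cloned into the polylinker using EcoRI at both ends, and both sites are retained. Because the same enzyme flanks the insert, orientation cannot be inferred from the cloning strategy alone. The record lists a CMV forward primer for sequencing, consistent with the standard pcDNA3 layout in which the human cytomegalovirus immediate-early promoter drives the inserted gene. No feature table is provided, however, so the promoter, polyadenylation signal and origins are not explicitly documented here. The plasmid is maintained in E. coli as a high-copy, ampicillin-selected construct. It also carries a neomycin resistance marker that allows G418 selection of stably transfected mammalian cells. No epitope tag or reporter fusion is recorded.

The defining feature is the S112A substitution, which replaces serine 112 with a non-phosphorylatable alanine. Serine 112 is one of the regulatory phosphorylation sites through which survival kinases inactivate Bad. Phosphorylation at such sites promotes sequestration of Bad away from its anti-apoptotic partners, so the alanine mutant cannot be regulated at this position. The associated publication concerns p70S6 kinase signalling in cell survival through inactivation of BAD. This suggests the construct serves as a phosphosite mutant for comparison with wild-type Bad and other serine mutants in transfection-based assays of apoptosis and survival signalling.
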