Addgene plasmid #8797: 3578 pcDNA3 Bad S112A
Depositing lab: Stanley Korsmeyer. Depositing organization: Dana-Farber Cancer Institute. Publication: p70S6 kinase signals cell survival as well as growth, inactivating the pro-apoptotic molecule BAD. Harada H, Andersen JS, Mann M, Terada N, Korsmeyer SJ. Proc Natl Acad Sci U S A 2001 Aug 14;98(17):9666-70. Epub 2001 Aug 7. 10.1073/pnas.171301998 PubMed 11493700.
Backbone
  Vector backbone: pcDNA3
  Backbone manufacturer: Invitrogen
  Backbone size w/o insert (bp): 5400
  Vector type: Mammalian Expression
  Selectable markers: Neomycin (select with G418)
Growth in bacteria
  Bacterial resistance: Ampicillin, 100 μg/mL
  Growth temperature: 37°C
  Growth strain: XL1 Blue
  Copy number: High Copy
Gene/Insert
  Gene/Insert name: Bad
  Species: M. musculus (mouse)
  Insert size (bp): 615
  Mutation: S112A
  GenBank ID: NM_007522
  Entrez Gene: Bad (a.k.a. AI325008, Bbc2)
  Cloning method: Restriction Enzyme; 5′ cloning site EcoRI (not destroyed); 3′ cloning site EcoRI (not destroyed)
  Sequencing primers: 5′ CMV-F
Terms and licenses: Academic/Nonprofit Terms; Industry Terms: Not Available to Industry
How to cite: 3578 pcDNA3 Bad S112A was a gift from Stanley Korsmeyer (Addgene plasmid # 8797 ; http://n2t.net/addgene:8797 ; RRID:Addgene_8797)
